Addgene plasmid #185987: E-1x-BioID2 pBabe-puro (SARS-CoV-2)
Purpose: Expresses SARS-CoV-2 Envelope protein fused to BioID2 and HA tag
Depositing lab: Kyle Roux. Depositing organization: Sanford Research. Publication: A BioID-Derived Proximity Interactome for SARS-CoV-2 Proteins. May DG, Martin-Sancho L, Anschau V, Liu S, Chrisopulos RJ, Scott KL, Halfmann CT, Diaz Pena R, Pratt D, Campos AR, Roux KJ. Viruses. 2022 Mar 15;14(3). pii: v14030611. doi: 10.3390/v14030611. PubMed 35337019.
Backbone
  Vector backbone: pBabe-puro
  Vector type: Mammalian Expression, Retroviral
  Selectable markers: Puromycin
Growth in bacteria
  Bacterial resistance: Ampicillin, 100 μg/mL
  Growth temperature: 37°C
  Growth strain: NEB Stable
  Copy number: Unknown
Gene/Insert
  Gene/Insert name: SARS-CoV-2 Envelope protein
  Species: SARS-CoV-2
  Entrez Gene: E (a.k.a. GU280_gp04)
  Promoter: LTR
  Tag / fusion protein: BioID2 (C terminal on insert); HA (C terminal on insert)
  Cloning method: Restriction Enzyme; 5′ cloning site BamHI (not destroyed); 3′ cloning site EcoRI (not destroyed)
  Sequencing primers: 5′ pBabeF
Terms and licenses: Academic/Nonprofit Terms; Industry Terms: Not Available to Industry
How to cite: E-1x-BioID2 pBabe-puro (SARS-CoV-2) was a gift from Kyle Roux (Addgene plasmid # 185987)
