[The description below was written by a language model from this plasmid's Addgene catalogue record and pLannotate feature annotations shown in this document.]
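Description:
E-1x-BioID2 pBabe-puro (SARS-CoV-2) is a Moloney murine leukemia virus-based retroviral expression plasmid of about 6 kb, built on the pBabe-puro backbone for stable gene delivery into mammalian cells. In bacteria it is maintained through a high-copy ColE1/pUC-type origin and selected with ampicillin via the β-lactamase gene and its promoter. The retroviral unit is bounded by MMLV long terminal repeats and includes a Ψ packaging signal fragment and a truncated gag segment lacking its start codon. Together these elements allow the genomic transcript to be encapsidated efficiently when gag, pol and env are supplied in trans by a packaging cell line. A small lacI fragment in the backbone appears to be a cloning remnant.

The payload, inserted between BamHI and EcoRI sites, is the SARS-CoV-2 Envelope (E) protein, a small viroporin involved in virion morphogenesis and assembly. It is fused at its C terminus to BioID2, the promiscuous R40G mutant biotin ligase from Aquifex aeolicus, and then to an HA epitope tag. The HA tag is listed in the catalogue entry but not annotated separately in the feature table. The "1x" in the name probably denotes a single linker unit between E and BioID2, although the record does not define it. The 5′ LTR drives expression of the fusion, while a downstream SV40 enhancer/early promoter independently drives puromycin N-acetyltransferase so that transduced cells can be selected. In cells supplied with biotin, BioID2 biotinylates proteins close to the E fusion, which can then be captured and identified. The construct was made for mapping the host proximity interactome of SARS-CoV-2 proteins, and the HA tag allows detection and localization of the bait.
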