Features (pLannotate 1.2.2; 13 found; start..end, strand, type, name):
     60..529     +  LTR            LTR: long terminal repeat from Moloney murine leukemia virus
    653..927     +  misc_feature   MESV Ψ (fragment): packaging signal of murine embryonic stem cell virus
    994..1410    +  CDS            gag (truncated): truncated Moloney murine leukemia virus (MMLV) gag gene lacking the start codon
   1427..1651    +  CDS            E: VEMP_SARS2 - Experimental evidence at protein level: Swiss-Prot protein existence level 1. Plays a central role in virus morphogenesis and assembly. Acts as a viroporin and self-assembles in host membranes forming pentameric protein-lipid pores that allow ion transport. Also plays a role in the induction of apoptosis (By similarity). Regulates the localization of S protein at cis-Golgi, the place of virus budding (PubMed:33229438). May act by slowing down the cell secretory pathway (PubMed:33229438). May interfere with tight-junction stability by interacting with host MPP5. This would result i
   1679..2374    +  CDS            BioID2: promiscuous R40G mutant of a biotin protein ligase from Aquifex aeolicus (Kim et al., 2016)
   2421..2750    +  promoter       SV40 promoter: SV40 enhancer and early promoter
   2760..3359    +  CDS            PuroR: puromycin N-acetyltransferase; pac from Streptomyces alboniger; confers resistance to puromycin
   3458..3579    +  LTR            3' LTR (ΔU3) (fragment): self-inactivating 3' long terminal repeat (LTR) from Moloney murine leukemia virus
   3580..4049    +  LTR            LTR: long terminal repeat from Moloney murine leukemia virus
   4115..4167    -  CDS            lacI (fragment): lac repressor; lacI; The lac repressor binds to the lac operator to inhibit transcription in E. coli. This inhibition can be relieved by adding lactose or isopropyl-β-D-thiogalactopyranoside (IPTG).
   4350..4938    -  rep_origin     ori: high-copy-number ColE1/pMB1/pBR322/pUC origin of replication
   5098..5958    -  CDS            AmpR: β-lactamase; bla; confers resistance to ampicillin, carbenicillin, and related antibiotics
   5959..29      -  promoter       AmpR promoter (across the origin): bla
>Addgene plasmid #185987 | E-1x-BioID2 pBabe-puro (SARS-CoV-2) | addgene full sequence | sequence record 364139 | Addgene NGS Result
TAGAAAAATAAACAAATAGGGGTTCCGCGCACATTTCCCCGAAAAGTGCCACCTGCAGCCTGAATATGGG
CCAAACAGGATATCTGTGGTAAGCAGTTCCTGCCCCGGCTCAGGGCCAAGAACAGATGGAACAGCTGAAT
ATGGGCCAAACAGGATATCTGTGGTAAGCAGTTCCTGCCCCGGCTCAGGGCCAAGAACAGATGGTCCCCA
GATGCGGTCCAGCCCTCAGCAGTTTCTAGAGAACCATCAGATGTTTCCAGGGTGCCCCAAGGACCTGAAA
TGACCCTGTGCCTTATTTGAACTAACCAATCAGTTCGCTTCTCGCTTCTGTTCGCGCGCTTCTGCTCCCC
GAGCTCAATAAAAGAGCCCACAACCCCTCACTCGGGGCGCCAGTCCTCCGATTGACTGAGTCGCCCGGGT
ACCCGTGTATCCAATAAACCCTCTTGCAGTTGCATCCGACTTGTGGTCTCGCTGTTCCTTGGGAGGGTCT
CCTCTGAGTGATTGACTACCCGTCAGCGGGGGTCTTTCATTTGGGGGCTCGTCCGGGATCGGGAGACCCC
TGCCCAGGGACCACCGACCCACCACCGGGAGGCAAGCTGGCCAGCAACTTATCTGTGTCTGTCCGATTGT
CTAGTGTCTATGACTGATTTTATGCGCCTGCGTCGGTACTAGTTAGCTAACTAGCTCTGTATCTGGCGGA
CCCGTGGTGGAACTGACGAGTTCTGAACACCCGGCCGCAACCCTGGGAGACGTCCCAGGGACTTTGGGGG
CCGTTTTTGTGGCCCGACCTGAGGAAGGGAGTCGATGTGGAATCCGACCCCGTCAGGATATGTGGTTCTG
GTAGGAGACGAGAACCTAAAACAGTTCCCGCCTCCGTCTGAATTTTTGCTTTCGGTTTGGAACCGAAGCC
GCGCGTCTTGTCTGCTGCAGCGCTGCAGCATCGTTCTGTGTTGTCTCTGTCTGACTGTGTTTCTGTATTT
GTCTGAAAATTAGGGCCAGACTGTTACCACTCCCTTAAGTTTGACCTTAGGTCACTGGAAAGATGTCGAG
CGGATCGCTCACAACCAGTCGGTAGATGTCAAGAAGAGACGTTGGGTTACCTTCTGCTCTGCAGAATGGC
CAACCTTTAACGTCGGATGGCCGCGAGACGGCACCTTTAACCGAGACCTCATCACCCAGGTTAAGATCAA
GGTCTTTTCACCTGGCCCGCATGGACACCCAGACCAGGTCCCCTACATCGTGACCTGGGAAGCCTTGGCT
TTTGACCCCCCTCCCTGGGTCAAGCCCTTTGTACACCCTAAGCCTCCGCCTCCTCTTCCTCCATCCGCCC
CGTCTCTCCCCCTTGAACCTCCTCGTTCGACCCCGCCTCGATCCTCCCTTTATCCAGCCCTCACTCCTTC
TCTAGGCGCCGGCCGGATCCGCCACCATGTACTCTTTCGTGAGCGAGGAAACCGGCACCCTGATCGTGAA
CTCCGTGCTGCTGTTCCTGGCCTTCGTGGTGTTCCTGCTGGTGACCCTGGCTATCCTGACCGCTCTGAGA
CTGTGCGCTTACTGCTGCAACATCGTGAACGTGTCCCTGGTGAAGCCCTCTTTCTACGTGTACAGCCGCG
TGAAGAACCTGAACAGCTCCAGGGTGCCTGACCTGCTGGTGACCGGTGGTGGAGGCGGGTCTGAATTCTT
CAAGAACCTGATCTGGCTGAAGGAGGTGGACAGCACCCAGGAGAGACTGAAGGAGTGGAACGTGAGCTAC
GGCACCGCCCTGGTGGCCGACAGACAGACCAAGGGCAGAGGCGGCCTGGGCAGAAAGTGGCTGAGCCAGG
AGGGCGGCCTGTACTTCAGCTTCCTGCTGAACCCCAAGGAGTTCGAGAACCTGCTGCAGCTGCCCCTGGT
GCTGGGCCTGAGCGTGAGCGAGGCCCTGGAGGAGATCACCGAGATCCCCTTCAGCCTGAAGTGGCCCAAC
GACGTGTACTTCCAGGAGAAGAAGGTGAGCGGCGTGCTGTGCGAGCTGAGCAAGGACAAGCTGATCGTGG
GCATCGGCATCAACGTGAACCAGAGAGAGATCCCCGAGGAGATCAAGGACAGAGCCACCACCCTGTACGA
GATCACCGGCAAGGACTGGGACAGAAAGGAGGTGCTGCTGAAGGTGCTGAAGAGAATCAGCGAGAACCTG
AAGAAGTTCAAGGAGAAGAGCTTCAAGGAGTTCAAGGGCAAGATCGAGAGCAAGATGCTGTACCTGGGCG
AGGAGGTGAAGCTGCTGGGCGAGGGCAAGATCACCGGCAAGCTGGTGGGCCTGAGCGAGAAGGGCGGCGC
CCTGATCCTGACCGAGGAGGGCATCAAGGAGATCCTGAGCGGCGAGTTCAGCCTGAGAAGAAGCTACCCT
TACGATGTACCGGATTACGCATGAGTCGACCCTGTGGAATGTGTGTCAGTTAGGGTGTGGAAAGTCCCCA
GGCTCCCCAGCAGGCAGAAGTATGCAAAGCATGCATCTCAATTAGTCAGCAACCAGGTGTGGAAAGTCCC
CAGGCTCCCCAGCAGGCAGAAGTATGCAAAGCATGCATCTCAATTAGTCAGCAACCATAGTCCCGCCCCT
AACTCCGCCCATCCCGCCCCTAACTCCGCCCAGTTCCGCCCATTCTCCGCCCCATGGCTGACTAATTTTT
TTTATTTATGCAGAGGCCGAGGCCGCCTCGGCCTCTGAGCTATTCCAGAAGTAGTGAGGAGGCTTTTTTG
GAGGCCTAGGCTTTTGCAAAAAGCTTACCATGACCGAGTACAAGCCCACGGTGCGCCTCGCCACCCGCGA
CGACGTCCCCAGGGCCGTACGCACCCTCGCCGCCGCGTTCGCCGACTACCCCGCCACGCGCCACACCGTC
GATCCGGACCGCCACATCGAGCGGGTCACCGAGCTGCAAGAACTCTTCCTCACGCGCGTCGGGCTCGACA
TCGGCAAGGTGTGGGTCGCGGACGACGGCGCCGCGGTGGCGGTCTGGACCACGCCGGAGAGCGTCGAAGC
GGGGGCGGTGTTCGCCGAGATCGGCCCGCGCATGGCCGAGTTGAGCGGTTCCCGGCTGGCCGCGCAGCAA
CAGATGGAAGGCCTCCTGGCGCCGCACCGGCCCAAGGAGCCCGCGTGGTTCCTGGCCACCGTCGGCGTCT
CGCCCGACCACCAGGGCAAGGGTCTGGGCAGCGCCGTCGTGCTCCCCGGAGTGGAGGCGGCCGAGCGCGC
CGGGGTGCCCGCCTTCCTGGAGACCTCCGCGCCCCGCAACCTCCCCTTCTACGAGCGGCTCGGCTTCACC
GTCACCGCCGACGTCGAGGTGCCCGAAGGACCGCGCACCTGGTGCATGACCCGCAAGCCCGGTGCCTGAC
GCCCGCCCCACGACCCGCAGCGCCCGACCGAAAGGAGCGCACGACCCCATGCATCGATAAAATAAAAGAT
TTTATTTAGTCTCCAGAAAAAGGGGGGAATGAAAGACCCCACCTGTAGGTTTGGCAAGCTAGCTTAAGTA
ACGCCATTTTGCAAGGCATGGAAAAATACATAACTGAGAATAGAGAAGTTCAGATCAAGGTCAGGAACAG
ATGGAACAGCTGAATATGGGCCAAACAGGATATCTGTGGTAAGCAGTTCCTGCCCCGGCTCAGGGCCAAG
AACAGATGGAACAGCTGAATATGGGCCAAACAGGATATCTGTGGTAAGCAGTTCCTGCCCCGGCTCAGGG
CCAAGAACAGATGGTCCCCAGATGCGGTCCAGCCCTCAGCAGTTTCTAGAGAACCATCAGATGTTTCCAG
GGTGCCCCAAGGACCTGAAATGACCCTGTGCCTTATTTGAACTAACCAATCAGTTCGCTTCTCGCTTCTG
TTCGCGCGCTTCTGCTCCCCGAGCTCAATAAAAGAGCCCACAACCCCTCACTCGGGGCGCCAGTCCTCCG
ATTGACTGAGTCGCCCGGGTACCCGTGTATCCAATAAACCCTCTTGCAGTTGCATCCGACTTGTGGTCTC
GCTGTTCCTTGGGAGGGTCTCCTCTGAGTGATTGACTACCCGTCAGCGGGGGTCTTTCACATGCAGCATG
TATCAAAATTAATTTGGTTTTTTTTCTTAAGTATTTACATTAAATGGCCATAGTTGCATTAATGAATCGG
CCAACGCGCGGGGAGAGGCGGTTTGCGTATTGGGCGCTCTTCCGCTTCCTCGCTCACTGACTCGCTGCGC
TCGGTCGTTCGGCTGCGGCGAGCGGTATCAGCTCACTCAAAGGCGGTAATACGGTTATCCACAGAATCAG
GGGATAACGCAGGAAAGAACATGTGAGCAAAAGGCCAGCAAAAGGCCAGGAACCGTAAAAAGGCCGCGTT
GCTGGCGTTTTTCCATAGGCTCCGCCCCCCTGACGAGCATCACAAAAATCGACGCTCAAGTCAGAGGTGG
CGAAACCCGACAGGACTATAAAGATACCAGGCGTTTCCCCCTGGAAGCTCCCTCGTGCGCTCTCCTGTTC
CGACCCTGCCGCTTACCGGATACCTGTCCGCCTTTCTCCCTTCGGGAAGCGTGGCGCTTTCTCATAGCTC
ACGCTGTAGGTATCTCAGTTCGGTGTAGGTCGTTCGCTCCAAGCTGGGCTGTGTGCACGAACCCCCCGTT
CAGCCCGACCGCTGCGCCTTATCCGGTAACTATCGTCTTGAGTCCAACCCGGTAAGACACGACTTATCGC
CACTGGCAGCAGCCACTGGTAACAGGATTAGCAGAGCGAGGTATGTAGGCGGTGCTACAGAGTTCTTGAA
GTGGTGGCCTAACTACGGCTACACTAGAAGAACAGTATTTGGTATCTGCGCTCTGCTGAAGCCAGTTACC
TTCGGAAAAAGAGTTGGTAGCTCTTGATCCGGCAAACAAACCACCGCTGGTAGCGGTGGTTTTTTTGTTT
GCAAGCAGCAGATTACGCGCAGAAAAAAAGGATCTCAAGAAGATCCTTTGATCTTTTCTACGGGGTCTGA
CGCTCAGTGGAACGAAAACTCACGTTAAGGGATTTTGGTCATGAGATTATCAAAAAGGATCTTCACCTAG
ATCCTTTTGCGGCCGCAAATCAATCTAAAGTATATATGAGTAAACTTGGTCTGACAGTTACCAATGCTTA
ATCAGTGAGGCACCTATCTCAGCGATCTGTCTATTTCGTTCATCCATAGTTGCCTGACTCCCCGTCGTGT
AGATAACTACGATACGGGAGGGCTTACCATCTGGCCCCAGTGCTGCAATGATACCGCGAGACCCACGCTC
ACCGGCTCCAGATTTATCAGCAATAAACCAGCCAGCCGGAAGGGCCGAGCGCAGAAGTGGTCCTGCAACT
TTATCCGCCTCCATCCAGTCTATTAATTGTTGCCGGGAAGCTAGAGTAAGTAGTTCGCCAGTTAATAGTT
TGCGCAACGTTGTTGCCATTGCTACAGGCATCGTGGTGTCACGCTCGTCGTTTGGTATGGCTTCATTCAG
CTCCGGTTCCCAACGATCAAGGCGAGTTACATGATCCCCCATGTTGTGCAAAAAAGCGGTTAGCTCCTTC
GGTCCTCCGATCGTTGTCAGAAGTAAGTTGGCCGCAGTGTTATCACTCATGGTTATGGCAGCACTGCATA
ATTCTCTTACTGTCATGCCATCCGTAAGATGCTTTTCTGTGACTGGTGAGTACTCAACCAAGTCATTCTG
AGAATAGTGTATGCGGCGACCGAGTTGCTCTTGCCCGGCGTCAATACGGGATAATACCGCGCCACATAGC
AGAACTTTAAAAGTGCTCATCATTGGAAAACGTTCTTCGGGGCGAAAACTCTCAAGGATCTTACCGCTGT
TGAGATCCAGTTCGATGTAACCCACTCGTGCACCCAACTGATCTTCAGCATCTTTTACTTTCACCAGCGT
TTCTGGGTGAGCAAAAACAGGAAGGCAAAATGCCGCAAAAAAGGGAATAAGGGCGACACGGAAATGTTGA
ATACTCATACTCTTCCTTTTTCAATATTATTGAAGCATTTATCAGGGTTATTGTCTCATGAGCGGATACA
TATTTGAATGTATT
